Addgene plasmid #195612: pET PI-SceI C-His K403A
Purpose: Expresses PI-SceI (VDE) homing endonuclease/intein from the T7 promoter that contains the K403A active site mutation
Depositing lab: Frederick Gimble. Depositing organization: Purdue University. Publication: Identification of Lys-403 in the PI-SceI homing endonuclease as part of a symmetric catalytic center. Gimble FS, Duan X, Hu D, Quiocho FA. J Biol Chem. 1998 Nov 13;273(46):30524-9. doi: 10.1074/jbc.273.46.30524. PubMed 9804821.
Backbone
  Vector backbone: pET-23a
  Backbone manufacturer: Novagen
  Vector type: Bacterial Expression
Growth in bacteria
  Bacterial resistance: Ampicillin, 100 μg/mL
  Growth temperature: 37°C
  Growth strain: DH5alpha
  Copy number: High Copy
Gene/Insert
  Gene/Insert name: PI-SceI (alt name: VDE)
  Species: S. cerevisiae (budding yeast)
  Mutation: A1463G, A1464C
  Promoter: T7
  Cloning method: Restriction Enzyme; 5′ cloning site Unknown (unknown if destroyed)
Terms and licenses: Academic/Nonprofit Terms; Industry Terms: Not Available to Industry
Depositor comments: Expresses the excised intein of the VMA1 gene product including amino-terminal methionine-cysteine residues. Contains silent AvrII and RsrII sites near the borders of the N-terminal LAGLIDADG motif and silent EaeI and SnaBI sites near the borders of the C-terminal motif. Also contains silent mutations that introduce ApaI, BssHII, BstEII, BsiWI, MluI and SpeI sites. Expresses PI-SceI containing a carboxyl-terminal histidine tag and a K403A mutation in the PI-SceI ORF.
How to cite: pET PI-SceI C-His K403A was a gift from Frederick Gimble (Addgene plasmid # 195612 ; http://n2t.net/addgene:195612 ; RRID:Addgene_195612)
