[The description below was written by a language model from this plasmid's Addgene catalogue record and pLannotate feature annotations shown in this document.]
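Description:
pET PI-SceI C-His K403A is a bacterial expression plasmid built on the Novagen pET-23a backbone, about 5.0 kb in the sequenced record. It is maintained in E. coli through a ColE1/pMB1-type origin and selected with ampicillin via the bla (AmpR) gene. The backbone also carries an f1 phage origin, the pBR322 bom region and an annotated rop sequence, although the catalogue lists the plasmid as high copy.

The payload is the open reading frame for PI-SceI (also called VDE), the LAGLIDADG homing endonuclease that is the excised intein of the Saccharomyces cerevisiae VMA1 vacuolar ATPase gene product. The construct encodes the free intein, beginning with amino-terminal methionine-cysteine residues, rather than a splicing precursor. Transcription is driven by the T7 promoter, with the T7 gene 10 ribosome binding site upstream and the T7 terminator downstream, so expression requires a host that supplies T7 RNA polymerase. The automated annotation splits the coding region into 5' and 3' Sce VMA intein fragments and detects a short histidine tag segment just after it, matching the depositor's description of a carboxyl-terminal His tag for affinity purification. The small "SET1" hit before the terminator is only a fragment match and is probably residual vector sequence.

The defining change is K403A, produced by two nucleotide substitutions, which replaces a lysine identified as part of the enzyme's catalytic centre. The gene also contains numerous silent restriction sites, including pairs flanking each of the two LAGLIDADG motifs, which divide it into cassettes convenient for mutagenesis. The plasmid is suited to producing purified mutant protein for studies of the endonuclease's DNA cleavage mechanism. The cloning sites used are not recorded.
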