Features (pLannotate 1.2.2; 14 found; start..end, strand, type, name):
    258..276     +  promoter       T7 promoter: promoter for bacteriophage T7 RNA polymerase
    308..330     +  RBS            RBS: efficient ribosome binding site from bacteriophage T7 gene 10 (Olins and Rangwala, 1989)
    341..1149    +  CDS            Sce VMA intein 5' region (fragment): 5' region of the intein from the yeast Vma1 subunit of the vacuolar ATPase (Chong et al., 1998); Saccharomyces cerevisiae VMA1
   1162..1679    +  CDS            Sce VMA intein 3' region (fragment): modified 3' region of the intein from the yeast Vma1 subunit of the vacuolar ATPase (Chong et al., 1998); Saccharomyces cerevisiae VMA1; C-terminal cleavage of this intein can be induced by thiols.
   1760..1777    +  CDS            9xHis (fragment): 9xHis affinity tag
   1787..1836    +  CDS            SET1 (fragment): solubility-enhancement tag derived from T7 phage gene 10B
   1844..1891    +  terminator     T7 terminator: transcription terminator for bacteriophage T7 RNA polymerase
   1928..2356    +  rep_origin     f1 ori (sequence partly withheld): f1 bacteriophage origin of replication; arrow indicates direction of (+) strand synthesis
   2409..2513    +  promoter       AmpR promoter: bla
   2514..3374    +  CDS            AmpR: β-lactamase; bla; confers resistance to ampicillin, carbenicillin, and related antibiotics
   3545..4133    +  rep_origin     ori: high-copy-number ColE1/pMB1/pBR322/pUC origin of replication
   4319..4458    -  misc_feature   bom: basis of mobility region from pBR322
   4560..4751    -  CDS            rop: Rop protein, which maintains plasmids at low copy number; rop
   4768..146     +  CDS            YPB1_ECOLX (across the origin): Protein predicted: Swiss-Prot protein existence level 4. From Escherichia coli.
>Addgene plasmid #195612 | pET PI-SceI C-His K403A | addgene full sequence | sequence record 384566 | Addgene NGS Result
ACATAATGGTGCAGGGCGCTGACTTCCGCGTTTCCAGACTTTACGAAACACGGAAACCGAAGACCATTCA
TGTTGTTGCTCAGGTCGCAGACGTTTTGCAGCAGCAGTCGCTTCACGTTCGCTCGCGTATCGGTGATTCA
TTCTGCTAACCAGTAAGGCAACCCCGCCAGCCTAGCCGGGTCCTCAACGACAGGAGCACGATCATGCGCA
CCCGTGGCCAGGACCCAACGCTGCCCGAGATCTCGATCCCGCGAAATTAATACGACTCACTATAGGGAGA
CCACAACGGTTTCCCTCTAGAAATAATTTTGTTTAACTTTAAGAAGGAGATATACATATGTGCTTTGCCA
AGGGTACCAATGTTTTAATGGCGGATGGGTCTATTGAATGTATTGAAAACATTGAGGTTGGTAATAAGGT
CATGGGTAAAGATGGCAGACCTCGTGAGGTAATTAAATTGCCCAGAGGAAGAGAAACTATGTACAGCGTC
GTGCAGAAAAGTCAGCACAGAGCCCACAAAAGTGACTCAAGTCGTGAAGTGCCAGAATTACTCAAGTTTA
CGTGTAATGCGACCCATGAACTAGTTGTTAGAACACCTCGTAGTGTCCGCCGTTTGTCTCGTACCATTAA
GGGTGTCGAATATTTTGAAGTTATTACTTTTGAGATGGGCCAAAAGAAAGCCCCCGACGGTAGAATTGTT
GAGCTTGTCAAGGAAGTTTCAAAGAGCTACCCAATATCTGAGGGGCCCGAGAGAGCCAACGAATTAGTAG
AATCCTATAGAAAGGCTTCAAATAAAGCTTATTTTGAGTGGACTATTGAGGCGCGCGATCTTTCTCTGTT
GGGTTCCCATGTTCGTAAAGCTACCTACCAGACTTACGCTCCAATTCTTTATGAGAATGACCACTTTTTC
GACTACATGCAAAAAAGTAAGTTTCATCTCACCATTGAAGGTCCAAAAGTACTTGCTTATCTCCTAGGTT
TATGGATTGGTGATGGATTGTCGGACCGGGCAACTTTTTCGGTTGATTCCAGAGATACTTCTTTGATGGA
ACGGGTTACCGAATATGCTGAAAAGTTGAATTTGTGCGCCGAGTATAAGGACAGAAAAGAACCACAAGTT
GCCAAAACTGTTAATTTGTACTCTAAAGTCGTACGAGGTAATGGTATTCGCAATAATCTTAATACTGAGA
ATCCATTATGGGACGCTATTGTTGGCTTAGGATTCTTGAAGGACGGTGTCAAAAATATTCCTTCTTTCTT
GTCTACGGACAATATCGGTACGCGTGAAACATTTCTGGCCGGTCTAATTGATTCTGATGGCTACGTAACT
GATGAGCATGGTATTAAAGCAACAATAAAGACAATTCATACTTCTGTCAGAGATGGTTTGGTTTCCCTTG
CTCGTTCTTTAGGCTTAGTAGTCTCGGTTAACGCAGAACCTGCTAAGGTTGACATGAATGGCACCAAACA
TAAAATTAGTTATGCTATTTATATGTCTGGTGGAGATGTTTTGCTTAACGTTCTTTCGAAGTGTGCCGGC
TCTAAAGCATTCAGGCCTGCTCCCGCCGCTGCTTTTGCACGTGAGTGCCGCGGATTTTATTTCGAGTTAC
AAGAATTGAAGGAAGACGATTATTATGGGATTACTTTATCTGATGATTCTGATCATCAGTTTTTGCTTGC
CAACCAGGTTGTCGTCCATGCAAAATGGGTCGCGGATCCGAATTCGAGCTCCGTCGACAAGCTTGCGGCC
GCACTCGAGCACCACCACCACCACCACTGAGATCCGGCTGCTAACAAAGCCCGAAAGGAAGCTGAGTTGG
CTGCTGCCACCGCTGAGCAATAACTAGCATAACCCCTTGGGGCCTCTAAACGGGTCTTGAGGGGTTTTTT
GCTGAAAGGAGGAACTATATCCGGATTGGCGAATGGG
[124 nt withheld, positions 1928-2051]
C
[91 nt withheld, positions 2053-2143]
A
[49 nt withheld, positions 2145-2193]
CCTTTGACGTTGGAGTCCACGTTCTTT
[37 nt withheld, positions 2221-2257]
ACCCTATCTCGGTCTATTCTTTTGATTTATAAGGGATTTTGCCGATTTCGGCCTATTGGTTAAAAAATGA
GCTGATTTAACAAAAATTTAACGCGAATTTTAACAAAATATTAACGCTTACAATTTAGGTGGCACTTTTC
GGGGAAATGTGCGCGGAACCCCTATTTGTTTATTTTTCTAAATACATTCAAATATGTATCCGCTCATGAG
ACAATAACCCTGATAAATGCTTCAATAATATTGAAAAAGGAAGAGTATGAGTATTCAACATTTCCGTGTC
GCCCTTATTCCCTTTTTTGCGGCATTTTGCCTTCCTGTTTTTGCTCACCCAGAAACGCTGGTGAAAGTAA
AAGATGCTGAAGATCAGTTGGGTGCACGAGTGGGTTACATCGAACTGGATCTCAACAGCGGTAAGATCCT
TGAGAGTTTTCGCCCCGAAGAACGTTTTCCAATGATGAGCACTTTTAAAGTTCTGCTATGTGGCGCGGTA
TTATCCCGTATTGACGCCGGGCAAGAGCAACTCGGTCGCCGCATACACTATTCTCAGAATGACTTGGTTG
AGTACTCACCAGTCACAGAAAAGCATCTTACGGATGGCATGACAGTAAGAGAATTATGCAGTGCTGCCAT
AACCATGAGTGATAACACTGCGGCCAACTTACTTCTGACAACGATCGGAGGACCGAAGGAGCTAACCGCT
TTTTTGCACAACATGGGGGATCATGTAACTCGCCTTGATCGTTGGGAACCGGAGCTGAATGAAGCCATAC
CAAACGACGAGCGTGACACCACGATGCCTGCAGCAATGGCAACAACGTTGCGCAAACTATTAACTGGCGA
ACTACTTACTCTAGCTTCCCGGCAACAATTAATAGACTGGATGGAGGCGGATAAAGTTGCAGGACCACTT
CTGCGCTCGGCCCTTCCGGCTGGCTGGTTTATTGCTGATAAATCTGGAGCCGGTGAGCGTGGGTCTCGCG
GTATCATTGCAGCACTGGGGCCAGATGGTAAGCCCTCCCGTATCGTAGTTATCTACACGACGGGGAGTCA
GGCAACTATGGATGAACGAAATAGACAGATCGCTGAGATAGGTGCCTCACTGATTAAGCATTGGTAACTG
TCAGACCAAGTTTACTCATATATACTTTAGATTGATTTAAAACTTCATTTTTAATTTAAAAGGATCTAGG
TGAAGATCCTTTTTGATAATCTCATGACCAAAATCCCTTAACGTGAGTTTTCGTTCCACTGAGCGTCAGA
CCCCGTAGAAAAGATCAAAGGATCTTCTTGAGATCCTTTTTTTCTGCGCGTAATCTGCTGCTTGCAAACA
AAAAAACCACCGCTACCAGCGGTGGTTTGTTTGCCGGATCAAGAGCTACCAACTCTTTTTCCGAAGGTAA
CTGGCTTCAGCAGAGCGCAGATACCAAATACTGTCCTTCTAGTGTAGCCGTAGTTAGGCCACCACTTCAA
GAACTCTGTAGCACCGCCTACATACCTCGCTCTGCTAATCCTGTTACCAGTGGCTGCTGCCAGTGGCGAT
AAGTCGTGTCTTACCGGGTTGGACTCAAGACGATAGTTACCGGATAAGGCGCAGCGGTCGGGCTGAACGG
GGGGTTCGTGCACACAGCCCAGCTTGGAGCGAACGACCTACACCGAACTGAGATACCTACAGCGTGAGCT
ATGAGAAAGCGCCACGCTTCCCGAAGGGAGAAAGGCGGACAGGTATCCGGTAAGCGGCAGGGTCGGAACA
GGAGAGCGCACGAGGGAGCTTCCAGGGGGAAACGCCTGGTATCTTTATAGTCCTGTCGGGTTTCGCCACC
TCTGACTTGAGCGTCGATTTTTGTGATGCTCGTCAGGGGGGCGGAGCCTATGGAAAAACGCCAGCAACGC
GGCCTTTTTACGGTTCCTGGCCTTTTGCTGGCCTTTTGCTCACATGTTCTTTCCTGCGTTATCCCCTGAT
TCTGTGGATAACCGTATTACCGCCTTTGAGTGAGCTGATACCGCTCGCCGCAGCCGAACGACCGAGCGCA
GCGAGTCAGTGAGCGAGGAAGCGGAAGAGCGCCTGATGCGGTATTTTCTCCTTACGCATCTGTGCGGTAT
TTCACACCGCAATGGTGCACTCTCAGTACAATCTGCTCTGATGCCGCATAGTTAAGCCAGTATACACTCC
GCTATCGCTACGTGACTGGGTCATGGCTGCGCCCCGACACCCGCCAACACCCGCTGACGCGCCCTGACGG
GCTTGTCTGCTCCCGGCATCCGCTTACAGACAAGCTGTGACCGTCTCCGGGAGCTGCATGTGTCAGAGGT
TTTCACCGTCATCACCGAAACGCGCGAGGCAGCTGCGGTAAAGCTCATCAGCGTGGTCGTGAAGCGATTC
ACAGATGTCTGCCTGTTCATCCGCGTCCAGCTCGTTGAGTTTCTCCAGAAGCGTTAATGTCTGGCTTCTG
ATAAAGCGGGCCATGTTAAGGGCGGTTTTTTCCTGTTTGGTCACTGATGCCTCCGTGTAAGGGGGATTTC
TGTTCATGGGGGTAATGATACCGATGAAACGAGAGAGGATGCTCACGATACGGGTTACTGATGATGAACA
TGCCCGGTTACTGGAACGTTGTGAGGGTAAACAACTGGCGGTATGGATGCGGCGGGACCAGAGAAAAATC
ACTCAGGGTCAATGCCAGCGCTTCGTTAATACAGATGTAGGTGTTCCACAGGGTAGCCAGCAGCATCCTG
CGATGCAGATCCGGA
